Addgene plasmid #233620: pColdI-DDX3_helicase_core_Q360P
Purpose: Expression of His-tagged helicase core region of DDX3X with Q360P mutation in E.coli
Depositing lab: Shintaro Iwasaki. Depositing organization: RIKEN Pioneering Research Institute, Wako. Publication: Dual targeting of DDX3 and eIF4A by the translation inhibitor rocaglamide A. Chen M, Asanuma M, Takahashi M, Shichino Y, Mito M, Fujiwara K, Saito H, Floor SN, Ingolia NT, Sodeoka M, Dodo K, Ito T, Iwasaki S. Cell Chem Biol. 2021 Apr 15;28(4):475-486.e8. doi: 10.1016/j.chembiol.2020.11.008. Epub 2020 Dec 8. PubMed 33296667.
Backbone
  Vector backbone: pColdI
  Vector type: Bacterial Expression
Growth in bacteria
  Bacterial resistance: Ampicillin, 100 μg/mL
  Growth temperature: 37°C
  Growth strain: DH5alpha
  Copy number: High Copy
Gene/Insert
  Gene/Insert name: DDX3X helicase core Gln360Pro
  Species: H. sapiens (human)
  Mutation: Gln360Pro
  Entrez Gene: DDX3X (a.k.a. CAP-Rf, DBX, DDX14, DDX3, HLP2, MRX102, MRXSSB)
  Tag / fusion protein: His6 (N terminal on insert)
  Cloning method: Gibson Cloning
Terms and licenses: Academic/Nonprofit Terms; Industry Terms: Not Available to Industry
How to cite: pColdI-DDX3_helicase_core_Q360P was a gift from Shintaro Iwasaki (Addgene plasmid # 233620 ; http://n2t.net/addgene:233620 ; RRID:Addgene_233620)
