[The description below was written by a language model from this plasmid's Addgene catalogue record and pLannotate feature annotations shown in this document.]
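Description:
pColdI-DDX3_helicase_core_Q360P is a 5.8 kb bacterial expression plasmid built on the pColdI cold-shock backbone for producing a mutant fragment of human DDX3X in E. coli. It is maintained through a high-copy ColE1/pMB1-type origin and selected with ampicillin via the β-lactamase (AmpR) gene and its promoter. An M13 phage origin is also present. Short fragments annotated as rop, bom and the tetracycline resistance gene are non-functional remnants of the vector's pBR322-derived ancestry.

The expression cassette uses the promoter, 5'UTR and 3'UTR of the E. coli cold shock gene cspA. A lac operator sits just downstream of the promoter, and a lacI repressor gene with its own promoter is carried on the plasmid. In this arrangement, transcription is held off by LacI until IPTG is added, and the cspA regulatory elements favour transcript stability and translation at low temperature, which often improves the solubility of recombinant proteins. The open reading frame begins with an N-terminal His6 tag; the feature table picks this up as a short match to a composite tag that contains a 6xHis element. The tag is followed by a DDX3X fragment of about 1.4 kb covering the helicase core and carrying the Gln360Pro substitution, inserted by Gibson assembly.

The stated purpose is expression of the His-tagged DDX3X helicase core mutant in E. coli, with the tag allowing affinity purification. The associated publication concerns targeting of DDX3 and eIF4A by the translation inhibitor rocaglamide A, but the record does not state what effect the Q360P change has.
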