Features (pLannotate 1.2.2; 18 found; start..end, strand, type, name):
     15..81      +  promoter       cspA promoter: cspA; promoter of the E. coli cold shock protein cspA gene (Mitta et al., 1997)
     84..100     +  protein_bind   lac operator: The lac repressor binds to the lac operator to inhibit transcription in E. coli. This inhibition can be relieved by adding lactose or isopropyl-β-D-thiogalactopyranoside (IPTG). lac repressor encoded by lacI
    122..255     +  5'UTR          cspA 5'UTR: cspA; 5'UTR of the E. coli cold shock protein cspA gene (Mitta et al., 1997)
    269..288     +  CDS            capTEV™ (fragment): composite tag for in vivo biotinylation, TEV protease cleavage, and 6xHis tagging
    304..1731    +  CDS            DDX3X (fragment): DDX3X_HUMAN - Also known as DBX From Homo sapiens (Human).
   1766..1910    +  3'UTR          cspA 3'UTR: cspA; 3'UTR of the E. coli cold shock protein cspA gene (Mitta et al., 1997)
   1922..1957    +  CDS            rop (fragment): Rop protein, which maintains plasmids at low copy number; rop
   2059..2108    +  misc_feature   bom (fragment): basis of mobility region from pBR322
   2184..2564    -  rep_origin     M13 ori (sequence partly withheld): M13 bacteriophage origin of replication; arrow indicates direction of (+) strand synthesis
   2583..2634    +  misc_feature   bom (fragment): basis of mobility region from pBR322
   2664..2768    +  promoter       AmpR promoter: bla
   2769..3629    +  CDS            AmpR: β-lactamase; bla; confers resistance to ampicillin, carbenicillin, and related antibiotics
   3800..4388    +  rep_origin     ori: high-copy-number ColE1/pMB1/pBR322/pUC origin of replication
   4446..4511    -  CDS            TcR (fragment): tetracycline efflux protein; tet; confers resistance to tetracycline
   4526..4547    -  protein_bind   CAP binding site: CAP binding activates transcription in the presence of cAMP. E. coli catabolite activator protein
   4560..5642    -  CDS            lacI: lac repressor; lacI; The lac repressor binds to the lac operator to inhibit transcription in E. coli. This inhibition can be relieved by adding lactose or isopropyl-β-D-thiogalactopyranoside (IPTG).
   5643..5720    -  promoter       lacI promoter: lacI
   5728..11      -  CDS            TcR (fragment) (across the origin): tetracycline efflux protein; tet; confers resistance to tetracycline
>Addgene plasmid #233620 | pColdI-DDX3_helicase_core_Q360P | addgene full sequence | sequence record 464754 | Addgene NGS Result
AAGGAATGGTGTGGCCGATTAATCATAAATATGAAAAATAATTGTTGCATCACCCGCCAATGCGTGGCTT
AATGCACATCAAATTGTGAGCGGATAACAATTTGATGTGCTAGCGCATATCCAGTGTAGTAAGGCAAGTC
CCTTCAAGAGTTATCGTTGATACCCCTCGTAGTGCACATTCCTTTAACGCTTCAAAATCTGTAAAGCACG
CCATATCGCCGAAAGGCACACTTAATTATTAAGAGGTAATACACCATGAATCACAAAGTGCATCATCATC
ATCATCATATCGAAGGTAGGCATGATGAAGATGATTGGTCAAAACCACTCCCACCAAGTGAACGCTTGGA
ACAGGAACTCTTTTCTGGAGGCAACACTGGGATTAATTTTGAGAAATACGATGACATTCCAGTTGAGGCA
ACAGGCAACAACTGTCCTCCACATATTGAAAGTTTCAGTGATGTTGAGATGGGAGAAATTATCATGGGAA
ACATTGAGCTTACTCGTTATACTCGCCCAACTCCAGTGCAAAAGCATGCTATTCCTATTATCAAAGAGAA
AAGAGACTTGATGGCTTGTGCCCAAACAGGGTCTGGAAAAACTGCAGCATTTCTGTTGCCCATCTTGAGT
CAGATTTATTCAGATGGTCCAGGCGAGGCTTTGAGGGCCATGAAGGAAAATGGAAGGTATGGGCGCCGCA
AACAATACCCAATCTCCTTGGTATTAGCACCAACGAGAGAGTTGGCAGTACAGATCTACGAGGAAGCCAG
AAAATTTTCATACCGATCTAGAGTTCGTCCTTGCGTGGTTTATGGTGGTGCCGATATTGGTCAGCAGATT
CGAGACTTGGAACGTGGATGCCATTTGTTAGTAGCCACTCCAGGACGTCTAGTGGATATGATGGAAAGAG
GAAAGATTGGATTAGACTTTTGCAAATACTTGGTGTTAGATGAAGCTGATCGGATGTTGGATATGGGGTT
TGAGCCTCCGATTCGTAGAATAGTCGAACAAGATACTATGCCTCCAAAGGGTGTCCGCCACACTATGATG
TTTAGTGCTACTTTTCCTAAGGAAATACAGATGCTGGCTCGTGATTTCTTAGATGAATATATCTTCTTGG
CTGTAGGAAGAGTTGGCTCTACCTCTGAAAACATCACACAGAAAGTAGTTTGGGTGGAAGAATCAGACAA
ACGGTCATTTCTGCTTGACCTCCTAAATGCAACAGGCAAGGATTCACTGACCTTAGTGTTTGTGGAGACC
AAAAAGGGTGCAGATTCTCTGGAGGATTTCTTATACCATGAAGGATACGCATGTACCAGCATCCATGGAG
ACCGTTCTCAGAGGGATAGAGAAGAGGCCCTTCACCAGTTCCGCTCAGGAAAAAGCCCAATTTTAGTGGC
TACAGCAGTAGCAGCAAGAGGACTGGACATTTCAAATGTGAAACATGTTATCAATTTTGACTTGCCAAGT
GATATTGAAGAATATGTACATCGTATTGGTCGTACGGGACGTGTAGGAAACCTTGGCCTGGCAACCTCAT
TCTTTAACGAGAGGAACATAAATATTACTAAGGATTTGTTGGATCTTCTTGTTGAAGCTAAACAAGAAGT
GCCGTCTTGGTTAGAAAACATGGCTTATGAACACCACTACAAGGGTAGCAGTCGTGGACGTTCTAAGAGT
AGCAGATTTAGTGGAGGGTTTGGTGCCAGAGACTACCGACAAAGTAGCGGTTGAAAGCTTGTCGACCTGC
AGTCTAGATAGGTAATCTCTGCTTAAAAGCACAGAATCTAAGATCCCTGCCATTTGGCGGGGATTTTTTT
ATTTGTTTTCAGGAAATAAATAATCGATCGCGTAATAAAATCTATTATTATTTTTGTGAAGAATAAATTT
GGGTGCAATGAGAATGCGCAGGCCCTTTCGTCTCGCGCGTTTCGGTGATGACGGTGAAAACCTCTGACAC
ATGCAGCTCCCGGAGACGGTCACAGCTTGTCTGTAAGCGGATGCCGGGAGCAGACAAGCCCGTCAGGGCG
CGTCAGCGGGTGTTGGCGGGTGTCGGGGCTGGCTTAACTATGCGGCATCAGAGCAGATTGTACTGAGAGT
GCACCATAAAATTGTAAACGTTAATATTTTGTTAAAATTCGCGTTAAATTTTTGTTAAATCAGCTCATTT
TTTAACCAATAGGCCGAAATCGGCAAAATCCCTTATAAATCAAAAGAATAGCCCGAGATAGGGT
[37 nt withheld, positions 2235-2271]
AAAGAACGTGGACTCCAACGTCAAAGG
[141 nt withheld, positions 2299-2439]
G
[142 nt withheld, positions 2441-2582]
TATGCGGTGTGAAATACCGCACAGATGCGTAAGGAGAAAATACCGCATCAGGCGTCAGGTGGCACTTTTC
GGGGAAATGTGCGCGGAACCCCTATTTGTTTATTTTTCTAAATACATTCAAATATGTATCCGCTCATGAG
ACAATAACCCTGATAAATGCTTCAATAATATTGAAAAAGGAAGAGTATGAGTATTCAACATTTCCGTGTC
GCCCTTATTCCCTTTTTTGCGGCATTTTGCCTTCCTGTTTTTGCTCACCCAGAAACGCTGGTGAAAGTAA
AAGATGCTGAAGATCAGTTGGGTGCACGAGTGGGTTACATCGAACTGGATCTCAACAGCGGTAAGATCCT
TGAGAGTTTTCGCCCCGAAGAACGTTTTCCAATGATGAGCACTTTTAAAGTTCTGCTATGTGGCGCGGTA
TTATCCCGTATTGACGCCGGGCAAGAGCAACTCGGTCGCCGCATACACTATTCTCAGAATGACTTGGTTG
AGTACTCACCAGTCACAGAAAAGCATCTTACGGATGGCATGACAGTAAGAGAATTATGCAGTGCTGCCAT
AACCATGAGTGATAACACTGCGGCCAACTTACTTCTGACAACGATCGGAGGACCGAAGGAGCTAACCGCT
TTTTTGCACAACATGGGGGATCATGTAACTCGCCTTGATCGTTGGGAACCGGAGCTGAATGAAGCCATAC
CAAACGACGAGCGTGACACCACGATGCCTGTAGCAATGGCAACAACGTTGCGCAAACTATTAACTGGCGA
ACTACTTACTCTAGCTTCCCGGCAACAATTAATAGACTGGATGGAGGCGGATAAAGTTGCAGGACCACTT
CTGCGCTCGGCCCTTCCGGCTGGCTGGTTTATTGCTGATAAATCTGGAGCCGGTGAGCGTGGGTCTCGCG
GTATCATTGCAGCACTGGGGCCAGATGGTAAGCCCTCCCGTATCGTAGTTATCTACACGACGGGGAGTCA
GGCAACTATGGATGAACGAAATAGACAGATCGCTGAGATAGGTGCCTCACTGATTAAGCATTGGTAACTG
TCAGACCAAGTTTACTCATATATACTTTAGATTGATTTAAAACTTCATTTTTAATTTAAAAGGATCTAGG
TGAAGATCCTTTTTGATAATCTCATGACCAAAATCCCTTAACGTGAGTTTTCGTTCCACTGAGCGTCAGA
CCCCGTAGAAAAGATCAAAGGATCTTCTTGAGATCCTTTTTTTCTGCGCGTAATCTGCTGCTTGCAAACA
AAAAAACCACCGCTACCAGCGGTGGTTTGTTTGCCGGATCAAGAGCTACCAACTCTTTTTCCGAAGGTAA
CTGGCTTCAGCAGAGCGCAGATACCAAATACTGTTCTTCTAGTGTAGCCGTAGTTAGGCCACCACTTCAA
GAACTCTGTAGCACCGCCTACATACCTCGCTCTGCTAATCCTGTTACCAGTGGCTGCTGCCAGTGGCGAT
AAGTCGTGTCTTACCGGGTTGGACTCAAGACGATAGTTACCGGATAAGGCGCAGCGGTCGGGCTGAACGG
GGGGTTCGTGCACACAGCCCAGCTTGGAGCGAACGACCTACACCGAACTGAGATACCTACAGCGTGAGCT
ATGAGAAAGCGCCACGCTTCCCGAAGGGAGAAAGGCGGACAGGTATCCGGTAAGCGGCAGGGTCGGAACA
GGAGAGCGCACGAGGGAGCTTCCAGGGGGAAACGCCTGGTATCTTTATAGTCCTGTCGGGTTTCGCCACC
TCTGACTTGAGCGTCGATTTTTGTGATGCTCGTCAGGGGGGCGGAGCCTATGGAAAAACGCCAGCAACGC
GGCCTTTTTACGGTTCCTGGCCTTTTGCTGGCCTTTTGCTCACATAGTCATGCCCCGCGCCCACCGGAAG
GAGCTGACTGGGTTGAAGGCTCTCAAGGGCATCGGTCGAGATCCCGGTGCCTAATGAGTGAGCTAACTTA
CATTAATTGCGTTGCGCTCACTGCCCGCTTTCCAGTCGGGAAACCTGTCGTGCCAGCTGCATTAATGAAT
CGGCCAACGCGCGGGGAGAGGCGGTTTGCGTATTGGGCGCCAGGGTGGTTTTTCTTTTCACCAGTGAGAC
GGGCAACAGCTGATTGCCCTTCACCGCCTGGCCCTGAGAGAGTTGCAGCAAGCGGTCCACGCTGGTTTGC
CCCAGCAGGCGAAAATCCTGTTTGATGGTGGTTAACGGCGGGATATAACATGAGCTGTCTTCGGTATCGT
CGTATCCCACTACCGAGATATCCGCACCAACGCGCAGCCCGGACTCGGTAATGGCGCGCATTGCGCCCAG
CGCCATCTGATCGTTGGCAACCAGCATCGCAGTGGGAACGATGCCCTCATTCAGCATTTGCATGGTTTGT
TGAAAACCGGACATGGCACTCCAGTCGCCTTCCCGTTCCGCTATCGGCTGAATTTGATTGCGAGTGAGAT
ATTTATGCCAGCCAGCCAGACGCAGACGCGCCGAGACAGAACTTAATGGGCCCGCTAACAGCGCGATTTG
CTGGTGACCCAATGCGACCAGATGCTCCACGCCCAGTCGCGTACCGTCTTCATGGGAGAAAATAATACTG
TTGATGGGTGTCTGGTCAGAGACATCAAGAAATAACGCCGGAACATTAGTGCAGGCAGCTTCCACAGCAA
TGGCATCCTGGTCATCCAGCGGATAGTTAATGATCAGCCCACTGACGCGTTGCGCGAGAAGATTGTGCAC
CGCCGCTTTACAGGCTTCGACGCCGCTTCGTTCTACCATCGACACCACCACGCTGGCACCCAGTTGATCG
GCGCGAGATTTAATCGCCGCGACAATTTGCGACGGCGCGTGCAGGGCCAGACTGGAGGTGGCAACGCCAA
TCAGCAACGACTGTTTGCCCGCCAGTTGTTGTGCCACGCGGTTGGGAATGTAATTCAGCTCCGCCATCGC
CGCTTCCACTTTTTCCCGCGTTTTCGCAGAAACGTGGCTGGCCTGGTTCACCACGCGGGAAACGGTCTGA
TAAGAGACACCGGCATACTCTGCGACATCGTATAACGTTACTGGTTTCACATTCACCACCCTGAATTGAC
TCTCTTCCGGGCGCTATCATGCCATACCGCGAAAGGTTTTGCGCCATTCGATGGTGTCCGGGATCTCGAC
GCTCTCCCTTATGCGACTCCTGCATTAGGAAGCAGCCCAGTAGTAGGTTGAGGCCGTTGAGCACCGCCGC
CGC
